Addgene plasmid #234674: p344_DG
Purpose: (Empty Backbone) Golden gate domesticated pET28b with His6-3C
Depositing lab: Matthew Wohlever. Depositing organization: University of Pittsburgh (University, School of Medicine, and Cancer Institute). Publication: A suite of pre-assembled, pET28b-based Golden Gate vectors for efficient protein engineering and expression. Gaur D, Wohlever ML. Protein Sci. 2025 Apr;34(4):e70106. doi: 10.1002/pro.70106. PubMed 40130802.
Backbone
  Vector backbone: pET28b
  Vector type: Bacterial Expression
  Tag / fusion protein: His6-3C (N terminal on backbone)
Growth in bacteria
  Bacterial resistance: Kanamycin, 50 μg/mL
  Growth temperature: 37°C
  Growth strain: DH5alpha
  Copy number: Low Copy
Gene/Insert
  Gene/Insert name: None
  Mutation: No
  Tag / fusion protein: His6-3C (N terminal on backbone)
Terms and licenses: Academic/Nonprofit Terms; Industry Terms: Not Available to Industry
Depositor comments: The construct includes an N-terminal His6 tag followed by a 3C protease cleavage site. The insert is cloned with a glycine scar at the C-terminus. BsaI recognition sites flank mScarlet3 to enable easy visualization of successful cloning through loss of red color. 5' Cloning Site: BsaI (destroyed), 3' Cloning Site: BsaI (destroyed).
How to cite: p344_DG was a gift from Matthew Wohlever (Addgene plasmid # 234674 ; http://n2t.net/addgene:234674 ; RRID:Addgene_234674)
