[The description below was written by a language model from this plasmid's Addgene catalogue record and pLannotate feature annotations shown in this document.]
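Description:
p344_DG is an empty bacterial expression backbone derived from pET28b that has been domesticated for Golden Gate assembly with BsaI. It replicates in E. coli from a ColE1/pBR322-type origin accompanied by the bom region and the rop gene, consistent with the low copy number listed in the record. Selection is by kanamycin through the aminoglycoside phosphotransferase (KanR) gene. An f1 phage origin is also present, as in the parental vector.

The expression cassette follows the standard pET layout: a T7 promoter with an adjacent lac operator, the T7 gene 10 ribosome binding site and a downstream T7 terminator, with a plasmid-borne lacI gene under its own promoter. Transcription therefore depends on a host supplying T7 RNA polymerase and is inducible with IPTG. Just after the RBS the backbone encodes an N-terminal His6 tag followed by a 3C protease cleavage site, so the tag can be used for affinity purification and then removed. The automated annotation picks up only a short tag fragment here and does not label the 3C site.

In place of a gene of interest there is a dropout cassette flanked by BsaI sites. It carries the red fluorescent protein mScarlet3 (annotated as mScarlet) in the reverse orientation, with its own lac promoter and CAP binding site. Golden Gate insertion of an open reading frame displaces this cassette and destroys both BsaI sites, so correct clones are recognised by loss of red colour. According to the depositor, the inserted protein ends with a glycine scar at its C-terminus. A short His-tag fragment left over from pET28b is annotated downstream of the cassette. The plasmid belongs to a suite of pre-assembled pET28b Golden Gate vectors for protein engineering and expression.
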