Features (pLannotate 1.2.2; 23 found; start..end, strand, type, name):
      1..589     +  rep_origin     ori: high-copy-number ColE1/pMB1/pBR322/pUC origin of replication
    775..914     -  misc_feature   bom: basis of mobility region from pBR322
   1016..1207    -  CDS            rop: Rop protein, which maintains plasmids at low copy number; rop
   1224..1604    +  CDS            YPB1_ECOLX: Protein predicted: Swiss-Prot protein existence level 4. From Escherichia coli.
   1676..1967    -  CDS            TcR (fragment): tetracycline efflux protein; tet; confers resistance to tetracycline
   1982..2003    -  protein_bind   CAP binding site: CAP binding activates transcription in the presence of cAMP. E. coli catabolite activator protein
   2016..3098    -  CDS            lacI: lac repressor; lacI; The lac repressor binds to the lac operator to inhibit transcription in E. coli. This inhibition can be relieved by adding lactose or isopropyl-β-D-thiogalactopyranoside (IPTG).
   3099..3176    -  promoter       lacI promoter: lacI
   3184..3463    -  CDS            TcR (fragment): tetracycline efflux protein; tet; confers resistance to tetracycline
   3485..3503    +  promoter       T7 promoter: promoter for bacteriophage T7 RNA polymerase
   3504..3528    +  protein_bind   lac operator: The lac repressor binds to the lac operator to inhibit transcription in E. coli. This inhibition can be relieved by adding lactose or isopropyl-β-D-thiogalactopyranoside (IPTG). lac repressor encoded by lacI
   3543..3565    +  RBS            RBS: efficient ribosome binding site from bacteriophage T7 gene 10 (Olins and Rangwala, 1989)
   3584..3600    +  CDS            capTEV™ (fragment): composite tag for in vivo biotinylation, TEV protease cleavage, and 6xHis tagging
   3705..4367    -  CDS            mScarlet: mScarlet is a basic (constitutively fluorescent) red fluorescent protein published in 2016, derived from synthetic construct. It has moderate acid sensitivity.
   4414..4443    -  promoter       lac promoter: promoter for the E. coli lac operon
   4458..4479    -  protein_bind   CAP binding site: CAP binding activates transcription in the presence of cAMP. E. coli catabolite activator protein
   4492..4581    -  CDS            lacI (fragment): lac repressor; lacI; The lac repressor binds to the lac operator to inhibit transcription in E. coli. This inhibition can be relieved by adding lactose or isopropyl-β-D-thiogalactopyranoside (IPTG).
   4599..4616    +  CDS            9xHis (fragment): 9xHis affinity tag
   4626..4675    +  CDS            SET1 (fragment): solubility-enhancement tag derived from T7 phage gene 10B
   4683..4730    +  terminator     T7 terminator: transcription terminator for bacteriophage T7 RNA polymerase
   4767..5195    +  rep_origin     f1 ori (sequence partly withheld): f1 bacteriophage origin of replication; arrow indicates direction of (+) strand synthesis
   5248..5305    +  promoter       AmpR promoter (fragment): bla
   5314..6129    -  CDS            KanR: aminoglycoside phosphotransferase; aph(3')-Ia; confers resistance to kanamycin in bacteria or G418 (Geneticin®) in eukaryotes
>Addgene plasmid #234674 | p344_DG | addgene full sequence | sequence record 467853 | Addgene NGS Result
TTGAGATCCTTTTTTTCTGCGCGTAATCTGCTGCTTGCAAACAAAAAAACCACCGCTACCAGCGGTGGTT
TGTTTGCCGGATCAAGAGCTACCAACTCTTTTTCCGAAGGTAACTGGCTTCAGCAGAGCGCAGATACCAA
ATACTGTCCTTCTAGTGTAGCCGTAGTTAGGCCACCACTTCAAGAACTCTGTAGCACCGCCTACATACCT
CGCTCTGCTAATCCTGTTACCAGTGGCTGCTGCCAGTGGCGATAAGTCGTGTCTTACCGGGTTGGACTCA
AGACGATAGTTACCGGATAAGGCGCAGCGGTCGGGCTGAACGGGGGGTTCGTGCACACAGCCCAGCTTGG
AGCGAACGACCTACACCGAACTGAGATACCTACAGCGTGAGCTATGAGAAAGCGCCACGCTTCCCGAAGG
GAGAAAGGCGGACAGGTATCCGGTAAGCGGCAGGGTCGGAACAGGAGAGCGCACGAGGGAGCTTCCAGGG
GGAAACGCCTGGTATCTTTATAGTCCTGTCGGGTTTCGCCACCTCTGACTTGAGCGTCGATTTTTGTGAT
GCTCGTCAGGGGGGCGGAGCCTATGGAAAAACGCCAGCAACGCGGCCTTTTTACGGTTCCTGGCCTTTTG
CTGGCCTTTTGCTCACATGTTCTTTCCTGCGTTATCCCCTGATTCTGTGGATAACCGTATTACCGCCTTT
GAGTGAGCTGATACCGCTCGCCGCAGCCGAACGACCGAGCGCAGCGAGTCAGTGAGCGAGGAAGCGGAAG
AGCGCCTGATGCGGTATTTTCTCCTTACGCATCTGTGCGGTATTTCACACCGCAATGGTGCACTCTCAGT
ACAATCTGCTCTGATGCCGCATAGTTAAGCCAGTATACACTCCGCTATCGCTACGTGACTGGGTCATGGC
TGCGCCCCGACACCCGCCAACACCCGCTGACGCGCCCTGACGGGCTTGTCTGCTCCCGGCATCCGCTTAC
AGACAAGCTGTGACCGTCTCCGGGAGCTGCATGTGTCAGAGGTTTTCACCGTCATCACCGAAACGCGCGA
GGCAGCTGCGGTAAAGCTCATCAGCGTGGTCGTGAAGCGATTCACAGATGTCTGCCTGTTCATCCGCGTC
CAGCTCGTTGAGTTTCTCCAGAAGCGTTAATGTCTGGCTTCTGATAAAGCGGGCCATGTTAAGGGCGGTT
TTTTCCTGTTTGGTCACTGATGCCTCCGTGTAAGGGGGATTTCTGTTCATGGGGGTAATGATACCGATGA
AACGAGAGAGGATGCTCACGATACGGGTTACTGATGATGAACATGCCCGGTTACTGGAACGTTGTGAGGG
TAAACAACTGGCGGTATGGATGCGGCGGGACCAGAGAAAAATCACTCAGGGTCAATGCCAGCGCTTCGTT
AATACAGATGTAGGTGTTCCACAGGGTAGCCAGCAGCATCCTGCGATGCAGATCCGGAACATAATGGTGC
AGGGCGCTGACTTCCGCGTTTCCAGACTTTACGAAACACGGAAACCGAAGACCATTCATGTTGTTGCTCA
GGTCGCAGACGTTTTGCAGCAGCAGTCGCTTCACGTTCGCTCGCGTATCGGTGATTCATTCTGCTAACCA
GTAAGGCAACCCCGCCAGCCTAGCCGGGTCCTCAACGACAGGAGCACGATCATGCGCACCCGTGGGGCCG
CCATGCCGGCGATAATGGCCTGCTTCTCGCCGAAACGTTTGGTGGCGGGACCAGTGACGAAGGCTTGAGC
GAGGGCGTGCAAGATTCCGAATACCGCAAGCGACAGGCCGATCATCGTCGCGCTCCAGCGAAAGCGGTCC
TCGCCGAAAATGACCCAGAGCGCTGCCGGCACCTGTCCTACGAGTTGCATGATAAAGAAGACAGTCATAA
GTGCGGCGACGATAGTCATGCCCCGCGCCCACCGGAAGGAGCTGACTGGGTTGAAGGCTCTCAAGGGCAT
CGGTCGAGATCCCGGTGCCTAATGAGTGAGCTAACTTACATTAATTGCGTTGCGCTCACTGCCCGCTTTC
CAGTCGGGAAACCTGTCGTGCCAGCTGCATTAATGAATCGGCCAACGCGCGGGGAGAGGCGGTTTGCGTA
TTGGGCGCCAGGGTGGTTTTTCTTTTCACCAGTGAGACGGGCAACAGCTGATTGCCCTTCACCGCCTGGC
CCTGAGAGAGTTGCAGCAAGCGGTCCACGCTGGTTTGCCCCAGCAGGCGAAAATCCTGTTTGATGGTGGT
TAACGGCGGGATATAACATGAGCTGTCTTCGGTATCGTCGTATCCCACTACCGAGATATCCGCACCAACG
CGCAGCCCGGACTCGGTAATGGCGCGCATTGCGCCCAGCGCCATCTGATCGTTGGCAACCAGCATCGCAG
TGGGAACGATGCCCTCATTCAGCATTTGCATGGTTTGTTGAAAACCGGACATGGCACTCCAGTCGCCTTC
CCGTTCCGCTATCGGCTGAATTTGATTGCGAGTGAGATATTTATGCCAGCCAGCCAGACGCAGACGCGCC
GAGACAGAACTTAATGGGCCCGCTAACAGCGCGATTTGCTGGTGACCCAATGCGACCAGATGCTCCACGC
CCAGTCGCGTACCGTCTTCATGGGAGAAAATAATACTGTTGATGGGTGTCTGGTCAGAGACATCAAGAAA
TAACGCCGGAACATTAGTGCAGGCAGCTTCCACAGCAATGGCATCCTGGTCATCCAGCGGATAGTTAATG
ATCAGCCCACTGACGCGTTGCGCGAGAAGATTGTGCACCGCCGCTTTACAGGCTTCGACGCCGCTTCGTT
CTACCATCGACACCACCACGCTGGCACCCAGTTGATCGGCGCGAGATTTAATCGCCGCGACAATTTGCGA
CGGCGCGTGCAGGGCCAGACTGGAGGTGGCAACGCCAATCAGCAACGACTGTTTGCCCGCCAGTTGTTGT
GCCACGCGGTTGGGAATGTAATTCAGCTCCGCCATCGCCGCTTCCACTTTTTCCCGCGTTTTCGCAGAAA
CGTGGCTGGCCTGGTTCACCACGCGGGAAACGGTCTGATAAGAGACACCGGCATACTCTGCGACATCGTA
TAACGTTACTGGTTTCACATTCACCACCCTGAATTGACTCTCTTCCGGGCGCTATCATGCCATACCGCGA
AAGGTTTTGCGCCATTCGATGGTGTCCGGGATCTCGACGCTCTCCCTTATGCGACTCCTGCATTAGGAAG
CAGCCCAGTAGTAGGTTGAGGCCGTTGAGCACCGCCGCCGCAAGGAATGGTGCATGCAAGGAGATGGCGC
CCAACAGTCCCCCGGCCACGGGGCCTGCCACCATACCCACGCCGAAACAAGCGCTCATGAGCCCGAAGTG
GCGAGCCCGATCTTCCCCATCGGTGATGTCGGCGATATAGGCGCCAGCAACCGCACCTGTGGCGCCGGTG
ATGCCGGCCACGATGCGTCCGGCGTAGAGGATCGAGATCTCGATCCCGCGAAATTAATACGACTCACTAT
AGGGGAATTGTGAGCGGATAACAATTCCCCTCTAGAAATAATTTTGTTTAACTTTAAGAAGGAGATATAC
CATGGGCAGCAGCCATCATCATCATCATCACAGCAGCGGCCTGGAAGTGCTCTTCCAGGGCCCGCATATG
CGAGACCGCCTGGCTCTAGTAGCGATCTACACTAGCACTATCAGCGTTATTAGCTGCCGCCGCTGCCGCC
GGTGCTATGGCGCGCCACGCTGCGTTCATACTGTTCCACCACGGTATAATCTTCGTTATGGCTCGTAATA
TCCAGTTTGCGATCAATGTTAAACGCGCCCGGCATCTGCACCGGTTTTTTCGCGCGATAGGTGGTTTTAA
AATCCGCCAGATAGCGGCCGCCATCTTTCAGGCGCAGCGCCATTTTAATATCGCCTTTCAGCACCACATC
TTCCGGATACAGGCGTTCGGTGCTCGCTTCCCAGCCCATCGTTTTTTTCTGCATCACCGGGCCATCCGGC
GGAAAGTTGGTGCCGCGCAGTTTCACTTTATAAATCAGGGTGCCATCTTCCAGGCTCGTATCTTGCGCCA
CGCTCACCGCGCCGCCATCTTCAAAGTTCATCACGCGTTCCCATTTAAAGCCTTCCGGAAAGCTCTGTTT
CCAATAATCCGGAATATCCGCCGGATGTTTGGTAAACGCGCGGCTGCCATACATAAACTGCGGGCTCAGA
ATATCCCAGCTAAACGGCAGCGGGCCGCCTTTGGTCACGCGCAGTTTCGCGGTCTGCGTGCCTTCATACG
GGCGGCCTTCGCCTTCGCCTTCAATTTCAAATTCATGGCCGTTCATGCTGCCTTCCATGTGCACTTTAAA
GCGCATAAATTCTTTAATCACCGCTTCGGTGCTATCCATCTAGTATTTCTCCTCTTTCTCTAGTATGTGT
ACACAACATACGGCCGGAAGCATAAAGTGTAAAGCCTGGGGTGCCTAATGAGTGAGCTAACTCACATTAA
TTGCGTTGCGCTCACTGCCCGCTTTCCAGTCGGGAAACCTGTCGTGCCAGCTGCATTAATGAATCGGCCA
ACGCGCGGGGAGAGGCGGTTTGCGTATTGGGTCTCAGGATGACTCGAGCACCACCACCACCACCACTGAG
ATCCGGCTGCTAACAAAGCCCGAAAGGAAGCTGAGTTGGCTGCTGCCACCGCTGAGCAATAACTAGCATA
ACCCCTTGGGGCCTCTAAACGGGTCTTGAGGGGTTTTTTGCTGAAAGGAGGAACTATATCCGGATTGGCG
AATGGG
[124 nt withheld, positions 4767-4890]
C
[91 nt withheld, positions 4892-4982]
A
[49 nt withheld, positions 4984-5032]
CCTTTGACGTTGGAGTCCACGTTCTTT
[37 nt withheld, positions 5060-5096]
ACCCTATCTCGGTCTATTCTTTTGATTTATAAGGGATTTTGCCGATTTCGGCCTATTGGTTAAAAAATGA
GCTGATTTAACAAAAATTTAACGCGAATTTTAACAAAATATTAACGCTTACAATTTAGGTGGCACTTTTC
GGGGAAATGTGCGCGGAACCCCTATTTGTTTATTTTTCTAAATACATTCAAATATGTATCCGCTCATGAA
TTAATTCTTAGAAAAACTCATCGAGCATCAAATGAAACTGCAATTTATTCATATCAGGATTATCAATACC
ATATTTTTGAAAAAGCCGTTTCTGTAATGAAGGAGAAAACTCACCGAGGCAGTTCCATAGGATGGCAAGA
TCCTGGTATCGGTCTGCGATTCCGACTCGTCCAACATCAATACAACCTATTAATTTCCCCTCGTCAAAAA
TAAGGTTATCAAGTGAGAAATCACCATGAGTGACGACTGAATCCGGTGAGAATGGCAAAAGTTTATGCAT
TTCTTTCCAGACTTGTTCAACAGGCCAGCCATTACGCTCGTCATCAAAATCACTCGCATCAACCAAACCG
TTATTCATTCGTGATTGCGCCTGAGCGAGACGAAATACGCGATCGCTGTTAAAAGGACAATTACAAACAG
GAATCGAATGCAACCGGCGCAGGAACACTGCCAGCGCATCAACAATATTTTCACCTGAATCAGGATATTC
TTCTAATACCTGGAATGCTGTTTTCCCGGGGATCGCAGTGGTGAGTAACCATGCATCATCAGGAGTACGG
ATAAAATGCTTGATGGTCGGAAGAGGCATAAATTCCGTCAGCCAGTTTAGTCTGACCATCTCATCTGTAA
CATCATTGGCAACGCTACCTTTGCCATGTTTCAGAAACAACTCTGGCGCATCGGGCTTCCCATACAATCG
ATAGATTGTCGCACCTGATTGCCCGACATTATCGCGAGCCCATTTATACCCATATAAATCAGCATCCATG
TTGGAATTTAATCGCGGCCTAGAGCAAGACGTTTCCCGTTGAATATGGCTCATAACACCCCTTGTATTAC
TGTTTATGTAAGCAGACAGTTTTATTGTTCATGACCAAAATCCCTTAACGTGAGTTTTCGTTCCACTGAG
CGTCAGACCCCGTAGAAAAGATCAAAGGATCTTC
